>Addgene plasmid #73702 | HA-mRIPK3 AAAA-Flag/cHA-pTRIPZ vector | addgene partial sequence | sequence record 140633 | hUBCpro-R 5'-CTAAGGCCGAGTCTTATGAGCAG-3'
AGGACGCTCGCTGCGCCCTTCGTCTGACGTGGCAGCGCTCGCCGTGAGGAGGGGGGCGCCCGCGGGAGGC
GCCAAAACCCGGCGCGGAGGCCACGCGTTTAAGCGTAATCTGGAACATCGTATGGGTACTCGAGCTACTT
GTCATCGTCGTCCTTGTAGTCCTTGTGGAAGGGCTGCCAGCCCCTACCCCTGCCGAACTGTGCTTGGTCA
TACTTGGCCGAACTTGAGGCAGTAGTTCTTGGTGGTGCTACCAAGGAGTTGTAGTTAGCAGCCGCGGCTT
CAGAACAGTTGTTGAAGACGAGAGCCGGTGGCCCTGTCATTGGATTCGGTGGGGTCCAGGGATACCAAGG
AGTGCCGTGTCTTCCATCTCCCTGATTCCTTTGGGGGTGAGGACCGGGAGTCTCAGTAAAGACTGGCCCA
GGTGTTGTGCCTCTGAAGGGTAAAGTATGTGGAATCTGAGGAGTGCCAGCCACGGGGTCAGAAGATGTCC
TTGCTGGTGTGGCAGGCCCAACTGATGTGTCCTGTGCTTGCCTCTCAGGACATTTTCCAGGAACTGGTCC
GGAGGGTTCCTCCAAATGCAGGCGGTCCAGCATTTTAGAAACCATGGTTTCCCTCGGGCAATCCATTTCT
GTGCCTCTTTGGCTTGGCTCTCTGGCAGACAAGTTTCTGCCACTGCTTCTGTGCTGAGACAGATAATGCT
TTACCTCGGAGACAGCAGCATCTACCTTGTCCTTTACCAGATTGTAA
