>Addgene plasmid #73702 | HA-mRIPK3 AAAA-Flag/cHA-pTRIPZ vector | addgene partial sequence | sequence record 140650 | LNCX 5'-AGCTCGTTTAGTGAACCGTCAGATC-3'
CAGACTACGCTTCTTCTGTCAAGTTATGGCCTACTGGTGCGTCAGCGGTTCCTCTGGTGAGCCGTGAAGA
ACTGAAGAAGCTGGAGTTTGTGGGCAAAGGAGGGTTCGGAGTCGTGTTCCGGGCACACCACAGAACATGG
AACCATGATGTAGCAGTCAAGATCGTGAACTCGAAGAAGATATCCTGGGAGGTGAAGGCTATGGTTAATC
TTCGTAATGAGAACGTTCTGCTCCTGCTGGGGGTCACTGAGGACCTCCAGTGGGACTTCGTGTCCGGGCA
GGCTCTGGTGACAAGATTCATGGAGAATGGCTCCCTCGCAGGGCTGCTGCAACCCGAGTGCCCTCGGCCC
TGGCCACTCCTCTGTCGCCTGCTGCAGGAAGTGGTGCTGGGGATGTGCTACCTACACAGCTTGAACCCTC
CGCTCCTGCACCGGGACCTCAAGCCCTCTAACATTCTGCTGGATCCAGAGCTCCACGCCAAGCTAGCAGA
TTTTGGCCTGTCCACGTTTCAGGGAGGGTCCCAGTCAGGGTCAGGATCAGGATCAGGATCCAGGGACTCT
GGGGGCACCCTAGCGTACTTGGACCCAGAGCTGTTATTTGATGTCAACCTGAAGGCTTCTAAAGCGAGTG
ATGTCTACAGCTTTGGGATCCTCGTGTGGGCAGTGCTGGCTGGCAGAGAAGCTGAGTTGGTAGACAAGAC
TTCACTAATCCGGGAAACAGTGTGTGACAGGCAGAGTCGTCCTCCACTGACAGAGCTGCCTCCAGGTAGC
CCTGAGACTCCCGGCTTGGAA
