[The description below was written by a language model from this plasmid's Addgene catalogue record.]
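Description:
HA-mRIPK3 AAAA-Flag/cHA-pTRIPZ is a lentiviral mammalian expression plasmid built on the pTRIPZ backbone (GE Dharmacon; about 12.3 kb without insert). It is propagated in bacteria under ampicillin selection, and a recombination-deficient growth strain is listed, as is usual for lentiviral plasmids whose repeated LTR sequences can be unstable. Transduced or transfected mammalian cells are selected with puromycin. No feature table accompanies the record, so the exact arrangement of the viral elements, the origin of replication and the puromycin cassette cannot be confirmed here; the copy number is recorded as unknown.

The payload is mouse RIPK3 (Ripk3, also called Rip3), the receptor-interacting kinase best known as a mediator of necroptosis. It carries a mutation in which residues 448–451 are replaced by four alanines. In the RIPK3 literature such tetra-alanine substitutions are generally used to disrupt the RIP homotypic interaction motif (RHIM), although the record itself gives only the position and does not state the functional consequence. The coding sequence was inserted between EcoRI and XhoI sites, both retained, and is fused to an N-terminal HA tag supplied by the modified backbone and a C-terminal Flag tag carried on the insert, which allows detection or immunoprecipitation from either end. Expression is driven by a CMV/tet promoter, a tetracycline-responsive minimal CMV design, which in pTRIPZ-type vectors typically gives doxycycline-inducible expression. The stated purpose is lentiviral expression of this mRIPK3 mutant. That makes it suitable for generating stable, puromycin-selected cell lines in which the mutant can be switched on and compared with wild-type RIPK3.
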