Addgene plasmid #73702: HA-mRIPK3 AAAA-Flag/cHA-pTRIPZ vector
Purpose: lentiviral expression of mRIPK3 mutant
Depositing lab: Francis Chan. Depositing organization: University of Massachusetts, Worcester.
Backbone
  Vector backbone: pTRIPZ
  Backbone manufacturer: GE Dharmacon
  Backbone size w/o insert (bp): 12300
  Vector type: Mammalian Expression, Lentiviral
  Selectable markers: Puromycin
Growth in bacteria
  Bacterial resistance: Ampicillin, 100 μg/mL
  Growth temperature: 37°C
  Growth strain: NEB Stable
  Copy number: Unknown
Gene/Insert
  Gene/Insert name: RIPK3
  Species: M. musculus (mouse)
  Mutation: 448-AAAA-451
  Entrez Gene: Ripk3 (a.k.a. 2610528K09Rik, Rip3)
  Promoter: CMV/tet
  Tag / fusion protein: HA (N terminal on backbone); Flag (C terminal on insert)
  Cloning method: Restriction Enzyme; 5′ cloning site EcoRI (not destroyed); 3′ cloning site XhoI (not destroyed)
  Sequencing primers: 5′ acggtgggaggcctatataagc; 3′ tcgctgcgcccttcgtctgacg
Terms and licenses: Academic/Nonprofit Terms; Industry Terms: Not Available to Industry
How to cite: HA-mRIPK3 AAAA-Flag/cHA-pTRIPZ vector was a gift from Francis Chan (Addgene plasmid # 73702 ; http://n2t.net/addgene:73702 ; RRID:Addgene_73702)
